>Addgene plasmid #43693 | III-TCGG | depositor partial sequence | sequence record 58958 | III-TCGG sequence 426 bps
CGTCTCGGCTCACCCCAGAGCAGGTCGTGGCCATTGCCTCGAATGGAGGGGGCAAACAGGCGTTGGAAAC
CGTACAACGATTGCTGCCGGTGCTGTGCCAAGCGCACGGACTCACCCCAGAGCAGGTCGTGGCGATCGCA
AGCCACGACGGAGGAAAGCAAGCCTTGGAAACAGTACAGAGGCTGTTGCCTGTGCTGTGCCAAGCGCACG
GCCTCACCCCAGAGCAGGTCGTGGCAATCGCGAGCAATAACGGCGGAAAACAGGCTTTGGAAACGGTGCA
GAGGCTCCTTCCAGTGCTGTGCCAAGCGCACGGATTAACCCCAGAGCAGGTCGTGGCAATCGCGAGCAAT
AACGGCGGAAAACAGGCTTTGGAAACGGTGCAGAGGCTCCTTCCAGTGCTGTGCCAAGCGCACGGACTCA
GAGACG
