>Addgene plasmid #43693 | III-TCGG | addgene partial sequence | sequence record 64293 | M13_pUC_fwd
CTATAGGGCGAATTGGGCCCTCTAGATGCATGCTCGAGCGGCCGCCAGTGTGATGGATATCTGCAGAATT
CGCCCTTGATGCCGTCCTAGCGCGTCTCGGCTCACCCCAGAGCAGGTCGTGGCCATTGCCTCGAATGGAG
GGGGCAAACAGGCGTTGGAAACCGTACAACGATTGCTGCCTGTGCTGTGCCAAGCGCACGGACTCACCCC
AGAGCAGGTCGTGGCGATCGCAAGCCACGACGGAGGAAAGCAAGCCTTGGAAACAGTACAGAGGCTGTTG
CCTGTGCTGTGCCAAGCGCACGGCCTCACCCCAGAGCAGGTCGTGGCAATCGCGAGCAATAACGGCGGAA
AACAGGCTTTGGAAACGGTGCAGAGGCTCCTTCCAGTGCTGTGCCAAGCGCACGGATTAACCCCAGAGCA
GGTCGTGGCAATCGCGAGCAATAACGGCGGAAAACAGGCTTTGGAAACGGTGCAGAGGCTCCTTCCAGTG
CTGTGCCAAGCGCACGGACTCAGAGACGTGGGCACAGGAAAGATACTTAAGGGCGAATTCCAGCACACTG
GCGGCCGTTACTAGTGGATCCGAGCTCGGTACCAAGCTTGATGCATAGCTTGAGTATTCTATAGTGTCAC
CTAAATAGCTTGGCGTAATCATGGTCATAGCTGTTTCCTGTGTGAAATTGTTATCCGCTCACAATTCCAC
ACAACATACGAGCCGGAAGCATAAAGTGTAAAGCCTGGGGTGCCTAATGAGTGAGCTAACTCACATTAAT
TGCGTTGCGCTCACTGCCCGCTTTCCAGTCGGGAAACCTGTCGTGCCAGCTGCATTAATGAATCGGCCAA
CGCGCGGGGAGAGGCGGTTTGCGTATTGGGC
