[The description below was written by a language model from this plasmid's Addgene catalogue record.]
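Description:
III-TCGG is a bacterial cloning plasmid built on the commercial pCRII-TOPO backbone (about 4 kb without insert), into which a 426 bp synthetic fragment was introduced by TOPO cloning. It is maintained at high copy in E. coli and can be selected with both ampicillin and kanamycin, consistent with the dual resistance markers carried by this backbone. The insert is flanked by T7 and M13 reverse priming sites, which are recorded as the sequencing primers for verifying it. No feature table is provided, so the positions of the origin, markers and other backbone elements are not documented here beyond what the backbone name implies.

The record describes the insert only by its name and as synthetic, and does not spell out its content. The associated publication reports a TALEN genome-editing system for generating human stem cell-based disease models. In that context, the name and size suggest a pre-assembled block of four TAL effector repeat modules intended to recognise the bases T, C, G and G, with the "III" prefix probably indicating the block's position in an ordered assembly of a full DNA-binding array. This interpretation is an inference from the naming and is not stated in the catalogue fields. The plasmid has no promoter-driven expression role and no mammalian elements are listed. It appears to serve as a storage and propagation vector, one member of a library of parts from which fragments are taken to build custom TALEN repeat arrays for targeted genome modification.
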