Addgene plasmid #43693: III-TCGG
Depositing lab: Chad Cowan & Kiran Musunuru. Depositing organization: Harvard University. Publication: A TALEN Genome-Editing System for Generating Human Stem Cell-Based Disease Models. Ding Q, Lee YK, Schaefer EA, Peters DT, Veres A, Kim K, Kuperwasser N, Motola DL, Meissner TB, Hendriks WT, Trevisan M, Gupta RM, Moisan A, Banks E, Friesen M, Schinzel RT, Xia F, Tang A, Xia Y, Figueroa E, Wann A, Ahfeldt T, Daheron L, Zhang F, Rubin LL, Peng LF, Chung RT, Musunuru K, Cowan CA. Cell Stem Cell. 2012 Dec 12. pii: S1934-5909(12)00645-5. doi: 10.1016/j.stem.2012.11.011. PubMed 23246482.
Backbone
  Vector backbone: pCRII-TOPO
  Backbone manufacturer: Invitrogen
  Backbone size w/o insert (bp): 3973
  Vector type: Bacterial Cloning
Growth in bacteria
  Bacterial resistance: Ampicillin and Kanamycin, 100 & 50 μg/mL
  Growth temperature: 37°C
  Growth strain: Top10
  Copy number: High Copy
Gene/Insert
  Gene/Insert name: III-TCGG
  Species: Synthetic
  Insert size (bp): 426
  Cloning method: TOPO Cloning
  Sequencing primers: 5′ T7; 3′ M13-rev
Terms and licenses: Academic/Nonprofit Terms; Industry Terms: Not Available to Industry
How to cite: III-TCGG was a gift from Chad Cowan & Kiran Musunuru (Addgene plasmid # 43693 ; http://n2t.net/addgene:43693 ; RRID:Addgene_43693)
